Addgene plasmid #170989: bdSUMO-GFP-HiBit
Purpose: For bacterial expression of bdSUMO tagged muGFP with NanoLuc complementation peptide variant #86
Depositing lab: Angus Johnston. Depositing organization: Monash University. Publication: Unravelling cytosolic delivery of cell penetrating peptides with a quantitative endosomal escape assay. Teo SLY, Rennick JJ, Yuen D, Al-Wassiti H, Johnston APR, Pouton CW. Nat Commun. 2021 Jun 17;12(1):3721. doi: 10.1038/s41467-021-23997-x. PubMed 34140497.
Backbone
  Vector backbone: pET His6 MBP TEV LIC cloning vector (2M-T)
  Backbone size w/o insert (bp): 4694
  Total vector size (bp): 5747
  Vector type: Bacterial Expression, Luciferase
Growth in bacteria
  Bacterial resistance: Ampicillin, 100 μg/mL
  Growth temperature: 37°C
  Growth strain: DH5alpha
  Copy number: Low Copy
Gene/Insert
  Gene/Insert name: 14x-His-bdSUMO-muGFP-HiBiT
  Species: Synthetic; Brachypodium distachyon
  Promoter: T7
  Cloning method: Gibson Cloning
  Sequencing primers: 5′ TAATACGACTCACTATAGGG; 3′ GCTAGTTATTGCTCAGCGG
Terms and licenses: Academic/Nonprofit Terms; Industry Terms: Not Available to Industry
Depositor comments: Please visit https://www.biorxiv.org/content/10.1101/2020.08.20.258350v1 for bioRxiv preprint.
How to cite: bdSUMO-GFP-HiBit was a gift from Angus Johnston (Addgene plasmid # 170989 ; http://n2t.net/addgene:170989 ; RRID:Addgene_170989)
