[The description below was written by a language model from this plasmid's Addgene catalogue record and pLannotate feature annotations shown in this document.]
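Description:
bdSUMO-GFP-HiBit is a bacterial expression plasmid built by Gibson cloning into a pET-series LIC backbone (the His6-MBP-TEV "2M-T" vector), with a total size of about 5.7 kb. It is propagated in E. coli under ampicillin selection from a β-lactamase gene with its native promoter. It replicates from a ColE1/pBR322-type origin accompanied by the bom region and the rop gene, which is consistent with the low copy number stated in the record. The annotation also picks up two fragments of a tetracycline resistance gene and its promoter flanking the expression cassette. These are remnants of the pBR322-derived backbone rather than a functional marker.

The expression cassette is driven by the T7 promoter, followed by the phage T7 gene 10 ribosome binding site, and closed by the T7 terminator, so expression requires a host that supplies T7 RNA polymerase. The encoded fusion is 14xHis-bdSUMO-muGFP-HiBiT. It begins with an N-terminal polyhistidine tag for affinity purification, followed by the SUMO domain from Brachypodium distachyon, which the automated annotation matches to a plant SUMO2 homologue. Next comes the monomeric green fluorescent protein muGFP, and the fusion ends in a C-terminal NanoLuc complementation peptide (variant #86). The His tag and HiBiT peptide are not annotated separately in the feature table. A short hit to a T7 gene 10B-derived tag just upstream of the terminator is probably backbone sequence.

SUMO fusions of this kind generally aid solubility and allow clean removal of the tag by a cognate SUMO protease. According to the record, the purified fluorescent HiBiT-tagged protein serves as cargo in a split-luciferase assay that quantifies endosomal escape and cytosolic delivery by cell-penetrating peptides.
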