Features (pLannotate 1.2.2; 15 found; start..end, strand, type, name):
    104..208     +  promoter       AmpR promoter: bla
    209..1069    +  CDS            AmpR: β-lactamase; bla; confers resistance to ampicillin, carbenicillin, and related antibiotics
   1240..1828    +  rep_origin     ori: high-copy-number ColE1/pMB1/pBR322/pUC origin of replication
   2014..2153    -  misc_feature   bom: basis of mobility region from pBR322
   2255..2446    -  CDS            rop: Rop protein, which maintains plasmids at low copy number; rop
   2463..2843    +  CDS            YPB1_ECOLX: Protein predicted: Swiss-Prot protein existence level 4. From Escherichia coli.
   3085..3985    -  CDS            TcR (fragment): tetracycline efflux protein; tet; confers resistance to tetracycline
   4007..4025    +  promoter       T7 promoter: promoter for bacteriophage T7 RNA polymerase
   4114..4136    +  RBS            RBS: efficient ribosome binding site from bacteriophage T7 gene 10 (Olins and Rangwala, 1989)
   4222..4473    +  CDS            SUMO2 (fragment): SUMO2_ARATH - Also known as SUM2. Experimental evidence at protein level: Swiss-Prot protein existence level 1. Ubiquitin-like protein which can be covalently attached to target lysines as a monomer. Does not seem to be involved in protein degradation and may function as an antagonist of ubiquitin in the degradation process. Required for the massive protein sumoylation in the nucleus induced by heat shock and controlled by SIZ1. From Arabidopsis thaliana (Mouse-ear cress).
   4453..5163    +  CDS            muGFP: muGFP is a basic (constitutively fluorescent) green fluorescent protein published in 2018, derived from Aequorea victoria.
   5237..5286    +  CDS            SET1 (fragment): solubility-enhancement tag derived from T7 phage gene 10B
   5294..5341    +  terminator     T7 terminator: transcription terminator for bacteriophage T7 RNA polymerase
   5367..5659    -  CDS            TcR (fragment): tetracycline efflux protein; tet; confers resistance to tetracycline
   5707..5735    -  promoter       tet promoter: E. coli promoter for tetracycline efflux protein gene
>Addgene plasmid #170989 | bdSUMO-GFP-HiBit | addgene full sequence | sequence record 337532 | Addgene NGS Result
TTCTTGAAGACGAAAGGGCCTCGTGATACGCCTATTTTTATAGGTTAATGTCATGATAATAATGGTTTCT
TAGACGTCAGGTGGCACTTTTCGGGGAAATGTGCGCGGAACCCCTATTTGTTTATTTTTCTAAATACATT
CAAATATGTATCCGCTCATGAGACAATAACCCTGATAAATGCTTCAATAACATTGAAAAAGGAAGAGTAT
GAGTATTCAACATTTCCGTGTCGCCCTTATTCCCTTTTTTGCGGCATTTTGCCTTCCTGTTTTTGCTCAC
CCAGAAACGCTGGTGAAAGTAAAAGATGCTGAAGATCAGTTGGGTGCACGAGTGGGTTACATCGAACTGG
ATCTCAACAGCGGTAAGATCCTTGAGAGTTTTCGCCCCGAAGAACGTTTTCCAATGATGAGCACTTTTAA
AGTTCTGCTATGTGGCGCGGTATTATCCCGTGTTGACGCCGGGCAAGAGCAACTCGGTCGCCGCATACAC
TATTCTCAGAATGACTTGGTTGAGTACTCACCAGTCACAGAAAAGCATCTTACGGATGGCATGACAGTAA
GAGAATTATGCAGTGCTGCCATAACCATGAGTGATAACACTGCGGCCAACTTACTTCTGACAACGATCGG
AGGACCGAAGGAGCTAACCGCTTTTTTGCACAACATGGGGGATCATGTAACTCGCCTTGATCGTTGGGAA
CCGGAGCTGAATGAAGCCATACCAAACGACGAGCGTGACACCACGATGCCTGCAGCAATGGCAACAACGT
TGCGCAAACTATTAACTGGCGAACTACTTACTCTAGCTTCCCGGCAACAATTAATAGACTGGATGGAGGC
GGATAAAGTTGCAGGACCACTTCTGCGCTCGGCCCTTCCGGCTGGCTGGTTTATTGCTGATAAATCTGGA
GCCGGTGAGCGTGGGTCTCGCGGTATCATTGCAGCACTGGGGCCAGATGGTAAGCCCTCCCGTATCGTAG
TTATCTACACGACGGGGAGTCAGGCAACTATGGATGAACGAAATAGACAGATCGCTGAGATAGGTGCCTC
ACTGATTAAGCATTGGTAACTGTCAGACCAAGTTTACTCATATATACTTTAGATTGATTTAAAACTTCAT
TTTTAATTTAAAAGGATCTAGGTGAAGATCCTTTTTGATAATCTCATGACCAAAATCCCTTAACGTGAGT
TTTCGTTCCACTGAGCGTCAGACCCCGTAGAAAAGATCAAAGGATCTTCTTGAGATCCTTTTTTTCTGCG
CGTAATCTGCTGCTTGCAAACAAAAAAACCACCGCTACCAGCGGTGGTTTGTTTGCCGGATCAAGAGCTA
CCAACTCTTTTTCCGAAGGTAACTGGCTTCAGCAGAGCGCAGATACCAAATACTGTCCTTCTAGTGTAGC
CGTAGTTAGGCCACCACTTCAAGAACTCTGTAGCACCGCCTACATACCTCGCTCTGCTAATCCTGTTACC
AGTGGCTGCTGCCAGTGGCGATAAGTCGTGTCTTACCGGGTTGGACTCAAGACGATAGTTACCGGATAAG
GCGCAGCGGTCGGGCTGAACGGGGGGTTCGTGCACACAGCCCAGCTTGGAGCGAACGACCTACACCGAAC
TGAGATACCTACAGCGTGAGCTATGAGAAAGCGCCACGCTTCCCGAAGGGAGAAAGGCGGACAGGTATCC
GGTAAGCGGCAGGGTCGGAACAGGAGAGCGCACGAGGGAGCTTCCAGGGGGAAACGCCTGGTATCTTTAT
AGTCCTGTCGGGTTTCGCCACCTCTGACTTGAGCGTCGATTTTTGTGATGCTCGTCAGGGGGGCGGAGCC
TATGGAAAAACGCCAGCAACGCGGCCTTTTTACGGTTCCTGGCCTTTTGCTGGCCTTTTGCTCACATGTT
CTTTCCTGCGTTATCCCCTGATTCTGTGGATAACCGTATTACCGCCTTTGAGTGAGCTGATACCGCTCGC
CGCAGCCGAACGACCGAGCGCAGCGAGTCAGTGAGCGAGGAAGCGGAAGAGCGCCTGATGCGGTATTTTC
TCCTTACGCATCTGTGCGGTATTTCACACCGCAATGGTGCACTCTCAGTACAATCTGCTCTGATGCCGCA
TAGTTAAGCCAGTATACACTCCGCTATCGCTACGTGACTGGGTCATGGCTGCGCCCCGACACCCGCCAAC
ACCCGCTGACGCGCCCTGACGGGCTTGTCTGCTCCCGGCATCCGCTTACAGACAAGCTGTGACCGTCTCC
GGGAGCTGCATGTGTCAGAGGTTTTCACCGTCATCACCGAAACGCGCGAGGCAGCTGCGGTAAAGCTCAT
CAGCGTGGTCGTGAAGCGATTCACAGATGTCTGCCTGTTCATCCGCGTCCAGCTCGTTGAGTTTCTCCAG
AAGCGTTAATGTCTGGCTTCTGATAAAGCGGGCCATGTTAAGGGCGGTTTTTTCCTGTTTGGTCACTGAT
GCCTCCGTGTAAGGGGGATTTCTGTTCATGGGGGTAATGATACCGATGAAACGAGAGAGGATGCTCACGA
TACGGGTTACTGATGATGAACATGCCCGGTTACTGGAACGTTGTGAGGGTAAACAACTGGCGGTATGGAT
GCGGCGGGACCAGAGAAAAATCACTCAGGGTCAATGCCAGCGCTTCGTTAATACAGATGTAGGTGTTCCA
CAGGGTAGCCAGCAGCATCCTGCGATGCAGATCCGGAACATAATGGTGCAGGGCGCTGACTTCCGCGTTT
CCAGACTTTACGAAACACGGAAACCGAAGACCATTCATGTTGTTGCTCAGGTCGCAGACGTTTTGCAGCA
GCAGTCGCTTCACGTTCGCTCGCGTATCGGTGATTCATTCTGCTAACCAGTAAGGCAACCCCGCCAGCCT
AGCCGGGTCCTCAACGACAGGAGCACGATCATGCGCACCCGTGGCCAGGACCCAACGCTGCCCGAGATGC
GCCGCGTGCGGCTGCTGGAGATGGCGGACGCGATGGATATGTTCTGCCAAGGGTTGGTTTGCGCATTCAC
AGTTCTCCGCAAGAATTGATTGGCTCCAATTCTTGGAGTGGTGAATCCGTTAGCGAGGTGCCGCCGGCTT
CCATTCAGGTCGAGGTGGCCCGGCTCCATGCACCGCGACGCAACGCGGGGAGGCAGACAAGGTATAGGGC
GGCGCCTACAATCCATGCCAACCCGTTCCATGTGCTCGCCGAGGCGGCATAAATCGCCGTGACGATCAGC
GGTCCAATGATCGAAGTTAGGCTGGTAAGAGCCGCGAGCGATCCTTGAAGCTGTCCCTGATGGTCGTCAT
CTACCTGCCTGGACAGCATGGCCTGCAACGCGGGCATCCCGATGCCGCCGGAAGCGAGAAGAATCATAAT
GGGGAAGGCCATCCAGCCTCGCGTCGCGAACGCCAGCAAGACGTAGCCCAGCGCGTCGGCCGCCATGCCG
GCGATAATGGCCTGCTTCTCGCCGAAACGTTTGGTGGCGGGACCAGTGACGAAGGCTTGAGCGAGGGCGT
GCAAGATTCCGAATACCGCAAGCGACAGGCCGATCATCGTCGCGCTCCAGCGAAAGCGGTCCTCGCCGAA
AATGACCCAGAGCGCTGCCGGCACCTGTCCTACGAGTTGCATGATAAAGAAGACAGTCATAAGTGCGGCG
ACGATAGTCATGCCCCGCGCCCACCGGAAGGAGCTGACTGGGTTGAAGGCTCTCAAGGGCATCGGTCGAC
GCTCTCCCTTATGCGACTCCTGCATTAGGAAGCAGCCCAGTAGTAGGTTGAGGCCGTTGAGCACCGCCGC
CGCAAGGAATGGTGCATGCAAGGAGATGGCGCCCAACAGTCCCCCGGCCACGGGGCCTGCCACCATACCC
ACGCCGAAACAAGCGCTCATGAGCCCGAAGTGGCGAGCCCGATCTTCCCCATCGGTGATGTCGGCGATAT
AGGCGCCAGCAACCGCACCTGTGGCGCCGGTGATGCCGGCCACGATGCGTCCGGCGTAGAGGATCGAGAT
CTCGATCCCGCGAAATTAATACGACTCACTATAGGGAGACCACAACGGTTTCCCTCTAGTGCCGGCTCCG
GAGAGCTCTTTAATTAAGCGGCCGCCCTGCAGGACTCGAGTTCTAGAAATAATTTTGTTTAACTTTAAGA
AGGAGATATACATATGAGCAAGCATCACCATCATTCAGGCCATCACCATACCGGACACCACCATCATTCA
GGCAGTCATCACCATACCGGCCACATCAATCTTAAAGTCAAGGGACAGGACGGTAATGAAGTGTTCTTTC
GTATCAAGCGCTCGACTCAGCTTAAAAAACTTATGAACGCTTATTGCGACCGCCAATCGGTTGATATGAC
AGCCATTGCTTTTTTATTTGATGGCCGTCGTCTTCGCGCGGAACAAACGCCTGATGAGCTTGAGATGGAA
GATGGGGATGAGATTGACGCCATGTTACACCAGACCGGTGGGAGCAAAGGAGAAGAACTTTTCACTGGAG
TTGTCCCAATTCTTGTTGAATTAGATGGTGATGTTAATGGGCACAAATTTTCTGTCCGTGGAGAGGGTGA
AGGTGATGCTACAAACGGAAAACTCACCCTTAAATTTATTTGCACTACTGGAAAACTACCTGTTCCGTGG
CCAACACTTGTCACTACTCTGACCTATGGTGTTCTATGCTTTTCCCGTTATCCGGATCACATGAAACGGC
ATGACTTTTTCAAGAGTGCCATGCCCGAAGGTTATGTACAGGAACGCACTATATCTTTCAAAGATGACGG
GACCTACAAGACGCGTGCTGAAGTCAAGTTTGAAGGTGATACCCTTGTTAATCGTATCGAGTTAAAAGGT
ATTGATTTTAAAGAAGATGGAAACATTCTCGGACACAAACTGGAGTACAACTTTAACTCACACAATGTAT
ACATCACGGCAGACAAACAAAAGAATGGAATCAAAGCTTACTTCAAAATTCGCCACAACGTTGAAGATGG
TTCCGTTCAACTAGCAGACCATTATCAACAAAATACTCCAATTGGCGATGGCCCTGTCCTTTTACCAGAC
AACCATTACCTCTCGACACAATCTGTTCTTTCGAAAGATCCCAACGAAAAGCGTGACCACATGGTCCTTC
TTGAGGATGTAACTGCTGCTGGGATTACACATGGCATGGATGAACTCTACAAAGTATCAGGTTGGCGTCT
TTTCAAAAAGATTTCCGGGGGCTCGGGCTAAGGTACCACGCGTGCGCGCTGATCCGGCTGCTAACAAAGC
CCGAAAGGAAGCTGAGTTGGCTGCTGCCACCGCTGAGCAATAACTAGCATAACCCCTTGGGGCCTCTAAA
CGGGTCTTGAGGGGTTTTTTGCTGAAAGGAGGAACTATATCCGGATATCCACAGGACGGGTGTGGTCGCC
ATGATCGCGTAGTCGATAGTGGCTCCAAGTAGCGAAGCGAGCAGGACTGGGCGGCGGCCAAAGCGGTCGG
ACAGTGCTCCGAGAACGGGTGCGCATAGAAATTGCATCAACGCATATAGCGCTAGCAGCACGCCATAGTG
ACTGGCGATGCTGTCGGAATGGACGATATCCCGCAAGAGGCCCGGCAGTACCAGCATAACCAAGCCTATG
CCTACAGCATCCAGGGTGACGGTGCCGAGGATGACGATGAGCGCATTGTTAGATTTCATACACGGTGCCT
GACTGCGTTAGCAATTTAACTGTGATAAACTACCGCATTAAAGCTTATCGATGATAAGCTGTCAAACATG
AGAA
